>Addgene plasmid #245336 | pRDB_509 | addgene full sequence | sequence record 488033 | Addgene NGS Result
GTCGACGGATCGGGAGATCTCCCGATCCCCTATGGTGCACTCTCAGTACAATCTGCTCTGATGCCGCATA
GTTAAGCCAGTATCTGCTCCCTGCTTGTGTGTTGGAGGTCGCTGAGTAGTGCGCGAGCAAAATTTAAGCT
ACAACAAGGCAAGGCTTGACCGACAATTGCATGAAGAATCTGCTTAGGGTTAGGCGTTTTGCGCTGCTTC
GCGATGTACGGGCCAGATATACGCGTTGACATTGATTATTGACTAGTTATTAATAGTAATCAATTACGGG
GTCATTAGTTCATAGCCCATATATGGAGTTCCGCGTTACATAACTTACGGTAAATGGCCCGCCTGGCTGA
CCGCCCAACGACCCCCGCCCATTGACGTCAATAATGACGTATGTTCCCATAGTAACGCCAATAGGGACTT
TCCATTGACGTCAATGGGTGGAGTATTTACGGTAAACTGCCCACTTGGCAGTACATCAAGTGTATCATAT
GCCAAGTACGCCCCCTATTGACGTCAATGACGGTAAATGGCCCGCCTGGCATTATGCCCAGTACATGACC
TTATGGGACTTTCCTACTTGGCAGTACATCTACGTATTAGTCATCGCTATTACCATGGTGATGCGGTTTT
GGCAGTACATCAATGGGCGTGGATAGCGGTTTGACTCACGGGGATTTCCAAGTCTCCACCCCATTGACGT
CAATGGGAGTTTGTTTTGGCACCAAAATCAACGGGACTTTCCAAAATGTCGTAACAACTCCGCCCCATTG
ACGCAAATGGGCGGTAGGCGTGTACGGTGGGAGGTCTATATAAGCAGCGCGTTTTGCCTGTACTGGGTCT
CTCTGGTTAGACCAGATCTGAGCCTGGGAGCTCTCTGGCTAACTAGGGAACCCACTGCTTAAGCCTCAAT
AAAGCTTGCCTTGAGTGCTTCAAGTAGTGTGTGCCCGTCTGTTGTGTGACTCTGGTAACTAGAGATCCCT
CAGACCCTTTTAGTCAGTGTGGAAAATCTCTAGCAGTGGCGCCCGAACAGGGACTTGAAAGCGAAAGGGA
AACCAGAGGAGCTCTCTCGACGCAGGACTCGGCTTGCTGAAGCGCGCACGGCAAGAGGCGAGGGGCGGCG
ACTGGTGAGTACGCCAAAAATTTTGACTAGCGGAGGCTAGAAGGAGAGAGATGGGTGCGAGAGCGTCAGT
ATTAAGCGGGGGAGAATTAGATCGCGATGGGAAAAAATTCGGTTAAGGCCAGGGGGAAAGAAAAAATATA
AATTAAAACATATAGTATGGGCAAGCAGGGAGCTAGAACGATTCGCAGTTAATCCTGGCCTGTTAGAAAC
ATCAGAAGGCTGTAGACAAATACTGGGACAGCTACAACCATCCCTTCAGACAGGATCAGAAGAACTTAGA
TCATTATATAATACAGTAGCAACCCTCTATTGTGTGCATCAAAGGATAGAGATAAAAGACACCAAGGAAG
CTTTAGACAAGATAGAGGAAGAGCAAAACAAAAGTAAGACCACCGCACAGCAAGCGGCCGCTGATCTTCA
GACCTGGAGGAGGAGATATGAGGGACAATTGGAGAAGTGAATTATATAAATATAAAGTAGTAAAAATTGA
ACCATTAGGAGTAGCACCCACCAAGGCAAAGAGAAGAGTGGTGCAGAGAGAAAAAAGAGCAGTGGGAATA
GGAGCTTTGTTCCTTGGGTTCTTGGGAGCAGCAGGAAGCACTATGGGCGCAGCGTCAATGACGCTGACGG
TACAGGCCAGACAATTATTGTCTGGTATAGTGCAGCAGCAGAACAATTTGCTGAGGGCTATTGAGGCGCA
ACAGCATCTGTTGCAACTCACAGTCTGGGGCATCAAGCAGCTCCAGGCAAGAATCCTGGCTGTGGAAAGA
TACCTAAAGGATCAACAGCTCCTGGGGATTTGGGGTTGCTCTGGAAAACTCATTTGCACCACTGCTGTGC
CTTGGAATGCTAGTTGGAGTAATAAATCTCTGGAACAGATTTGGAATCACACGACCTGGATGGAGTGGGA
CAGAGAAATTAACAATTACACAAGCTTAATACACTCCTTAATTGAAGAATCGCAAAACCAGCAAGAAAAG
AATGAACAAGAATTATTGGAATTAGATAAATGGGCAAGTTTGTGGAATTGGTTTAACATAACAAATTGGC
TGTGGTATATAAAATTATTCATAATGATAGTAGGAGGCTTGGTAGGTTTAAGAATAGTTTTTGCTGTACT
TTCTATAGTGAATAGAGTTAGGCAGGGATATTCACCATTATCGTTTCAGACCCACCTCCCAACCCCGAGG
GGACCCGACAGGCCCGAAGGAATAGAAGAAGAAGGTGGAGAGAGAGACAGAGACAGATCCATTCGATTAG
TGAACGGATCGGCACTGCGTGCGCCAATTCTGCAGACAAATGGCAGTATTCATCCACAATTTTAAAAGAA
AAGGGGGGATTGGGGGGTACAGTGCAGGGGAAAGAATAGTAGACATAATAGCAACAGACATACAAACTAA
AGAATTACAAAAACAAATTACAAAAATTCAAAATTTTCGGGTTTATTACAGGGACAGCAGAGATCCAGTT
TGGTTAATTAAGGTACCGGGCAGAGAGGGCCTATTTCCCATGATTCCTTCATATTTGCATATACGATACA
AGGCTGTTAGAGAGATAATTAGAATTAATTTGACTGTAAACACAAAGATATTAGTACAAAATACGTGACG
TAGAAAGTAATAATTTCTTGGGTAGTTTGCAGTTTTAAAATTATGTTTTAAAATGGACTATCATATGCTT
ACCGTAACTTGAAAGTATTTCGATTTCTTGGCTTTATATATCTTGTGGAAAGGACGAAACACCGACATGT
CAGTTCATGTTCAGGTTTAAGAGCTATGCTGGAAACAGCATAGCAAGTTTAAATAAGGCTAGTCCGTTAT
CAACTTGAAAAAGTGGCACCGAGTCGGTGCTTTTTTGAACACGGCTCCGGTGCCCGTCAGTGGGCAGAGC
GCACATCGCCCACAGTCCCCGAGAAGTTGGGGGGAGGGGTCGGCAATTGATCCGGTGCCTAGAGAAGGTG
GCGCGGGGTAAACTGGGAAAGTGATGTCGTGTACTGGCTCCGCCTTTTTCCCGAGGGTGGGGGAGAACCG
TATATAAGTGCAGTAGTCGCCGTGAACGTTCTTTTTCGCAACGGGTTTGCCGCCAGAACACAGGTAAGTG
CCGTGTGTGGTTCCCGCGGGCCTGGCCTCTTTACGGGTTATGGCCCTTGCGTGCCTTGAATTACTTCCAC
CTGGCTGCAGTACGTGATTCTTGATCCCGAGCTTCGGGTTGGAAGTGGGTGGGAGAGTTCGAGGCCTTGC
GCTTAAGGAGCCCCTTCGCCTCGTGCTTGAGTTGAGGCCTGGCCTGGGCGCTGGGGCCGCCGCGTGCGAA
TCTGGTGGCACCTTCGCGCCTGTCTCGCTGCTTTCGATAAGTCTCTAGCCATTTAAAATTTTTGATGACC
TGCTGCGACGCTTTTTTTCTGGCAAGATAGTCTTGTAAATGCGGGCCAAGATCTGCACACTGGTATTTCG
GTTTTTGGGGCCGCGGGCGGCGACGGGGCCCGTGCGTCCCAGCGCACATGTTCGGCGAGGCGGGGCCTGC
GAGCGCGGCCACCGAGAATCGGACGGGGGTAGTCTCAAGCTGGCCGGCCTGCTCTGGTGCCTGGCCTCGC
GCCGCCGTGTATCGCCCCGCCCTGGGCGGCAAGGCTGGCCCGGTCGGCACCAGTTGCGTGAGCGGAAAGA
TGGCCGCTTCCCGGCCCTGCTGCAGGGAGCTCAAAATGGAGGACGCGGCGCTCGGGAGAGCGGGCGGGTG
AGTCACCCACACAAAGGAAAAGGGCCTTTCCGTCCTCAGCCGTCGCTTCATGTGACTCCACGGAGTACCG
GGCGCCGTCCAGGCACCTCGATTAGTTCTCGAGCTTTTGGAGTACGTCGTCTTTAGGTTGGGGGGAGGGG
TTTTATGCGATGGAGTTTCCCCACACTGAGTGGGTGGAGACTGAAGTTAGGCCAGCTTGGCACTTGATGT
AATTCTCCTTGGAATTTGCCCTTTTTGAGTTTGGATCTTGGTTCATTCTCAAGCCTCAGACAGTGGTTCA
AAGTTTTTTTCTTCCATTTCAGGTGTCGTGAAGGAGCCACCATGACCGAGTACAAGCCCACGGTGCGCCT
CGCCACCCGCGACGACGTCCCCAGGGCCGTACGCACCCTCGCCGCCGCGTTCGCCGACTACCCCGCCACG
CGCCACACCGTCGATCCGGACCGCCACATCGAGCGGGTCACCGAGCTGCAAGAACTCTTCCTCACGCGCG
TCGGGCTCGACATCGGCAAGGTGTGGGTCGCGGACGACGGCGCCGCCGTGGCGGTCTGGACCACGCCGGA
GAGCGTCGAAGCGGGGGCGGTGTTCGCCGAGATCGGCCCGCGCATGGCCGAGTTGAGCGGTTCCCGGCTG
GCCGCGCAGCAACAGATGGAAGGCCTCCTGGCGCCGCACCGGCCCAAGGAGCCCGCGTGGTTCCTGGCCA
CCGTCGGAGTCTCGCCCGACCACCAGGGCAAGGGTCTGGGCAGCGCCGTCGTGCTCCCCGGAGTGGAGGC
GGCCGAGCGCGCCGGGGTGCCCGCCTTCCTGGAGACCTCCGCGCCCCGCAACCTCCCCTTCTACGAGCGG
CTCGGCTTCACCGTCACCGCCGACGTCGAGGTGCCCGAAGGACCGCGCACCTGGTGCATGACCCGCAAGC
CCGGTGCCGGAAGCTAATAGGACTCAGTTACGATGCATTCGAAAATCAACCTCTGGATTACAAAATTTGT
GAAAGATTGACTGGTATTCTTAACTATGTTGCTCCTTTTACGCTATGTGGATACGCTGCTTTAATGCCTT
TGTATCATGCTATTGCTTCCCGTATGGCTTTCATTTTCTCCTCCTTGTATAAATCCTGGTTGCTGTCTCT
TTATGAGGAGTTGTGGCCCGTTGTCAGGCAACGTGGCGTGGTGTGCACTGTGTTTGCTGACGCAACCCCC
ACTGGTTGGGGCATTGCCACCACCTGTCAGCTCCTTTCCGGGACTTTCGCTTTCCCCCTCCCTATTGCCA
CGGCGGAACTCATCGCCGCCTGCCTTGCCCGCTGCTGGACAGGGGCTCGGCTGTTGGGCACTGACAATTC
CGTGGTGTTGTCGGGGAAATCATCGTCCTTTCCTTGGCTGCTCGCCTGTGTTGCCACCTGGATTCTGCGC
GGGACGTCCTTCTGCTACGTCCCTTCGGCCCTCAATCCAGCGGACCTTCCTTCCCGCGGCCTGCTGCCGG
CTCTGCGGCCTCTTCCGCGTCCTCGCCTTCGCCCTCAGACGAGTCGGATCTCCCTTTGGGCCGCCTCCCC
GCGTCGACTTTAAGACCAATGACTTACAAGGCAGCTGTAGATCTTAGCCACTTTTTAAAAGAAAAGGGGG
GACTGGAAGGGCTAATTCACTCCCAACGAAGATAAGATCTGCTTTTTGCTTGTACTGGGTCTCTCTGGTT
AGACCAGATCTGAGCCTGGGAGCTCTCTGGCTAACTAGGGAACCCACTGCTTAAGCCTCAATAAAGCTTG
CCTTGAGTGCTTCAAGTAGTGTGTGCCCGTCTGTTGTGTGACTCTGGTAACTAGAGATCCCTCAGACCCT
TTTAGTCAGTGTGGAAAATCTCTAGCAGGGCCCGTTTAAACCCGCTGATCAGCCTCGACTGTGCCTTCTA
GTTGCCAGCCATCTGTTGTTTGCCCCTCCCCCGTGCCTTCCTTGACCCTGGAAGGTGCCACTCCCACTGT
CCTTTCCTAATAAAATGAGGAAATTGCATCGCATTGTCTGAGTAGGTGTCATTCTATTCTGGGGGGTGGG
GTGGGGCAGGACAGCAAGGGGGAGGATTGGGAAGATAATAGCAGGCATGCTGGGGATGCGGTGGGCTCTA
TGGCTTCTGAGGCGGAAAGAACCAGCTGGGGCTCTAGGGGGTATCCCC
[124 nt withheld, positions 5999-6122]
C
[91 nt withheld, positions 6124-6214]
A
[49 nt withheld, positions 6216-6264]
CCTTTGACGTTGGAGTCCACGTTCTTT
[37 nt withheld, positions 6292-6328]
ACCCTATCTCGGTCTATTCTTTTGATTTATAAGGGATTTTGCCGATTTCGGCCTATTGGTTAAAAAATGA
GCTGATTTAACAAAAATTTAACGCGAATTAATTCTGTGGAATGTGTGTCAGTTAGGGTGTGGAAAGTCCC
CAGGCTCCCCAGCAGGCAGAAGTATGCAAAGCATGCATCTCAATTAGTCAGCAACCAGGTGTGGAAAGTC
CCCAGGCTCCCCAGCAGGCAGAAGTATGCAAAGCATGCATCTCAATTAGTCAGCAACCATAGTCCCGCCC
CTAACTCCGCCCATCCCGCCCCTAACTCCGCCCAGTTCCGCCCATTCTCCGCCCCATGGCTGACTAATTT
TTTTTATTTATGCAGAGGCCGAGGCCGCCTCTGCCTCTGAGCTATTCCAGAAGTAGTGAGGAGGCTTTTT
TGGAGGCCTAGGCTTTTGCAAAAAGCTCCCGGGAGCTTGTATATCCATTTTCGGATCTGATCAGCACGTG
TTGACAATTAATCATCGGCATAGTATATCGGCATAGTATAATACGACAAGGTGAGGAACTAAACCATGGC
CAAGTTGACCAGTGCCGTTCCGGTGCTCACCGCGCGCGACGTCGCCGGAGCGGTCGAGTTCTGGACCGAC
CGGCTCGGGTTCTCCCGGGACTTCGTGGAGGACGACTTCGCCGGTGTGGTCCGGGACGACGTGACCCTGT
TCATCAGCGCGGTCCAGGACCAGGTGGTGCCGGACAACACCCTGGCCTGGGTGTGGGTGCGCGGCCTGGA
CGAGCTGTACGCCGAGTGGTCGGAGGTCGTGTCCACGAACTTCCGGGACGCCTCCGGGCCGGCCATGACC
GAGATCGGCGAGCAGCCGTGGGGGCGGGAGTTCGCCCTGCGCGACCCGGCCGGCAACTGCGTGCACTTCG
TGGCCGAGGAGCAGGACTGACACGTGCTACGAGATTTCGATTCCACCGCCGCCTTCTATGAAAGGTTGGG
CTTCGGAATCGTTTTCCGGGACGCCGGCTGGATGATCCTCCAGCGCGGGGATCTCATGCTGGAGTTCTTC
GCCCACCCCAACTTGTTTATTGCAGCTTATAATGGTTACAAATAAAGCAATAGCATCACAAATTTCACAA
ATAAAGCATTTTTTTCACTGCATTCTAGTTGTGGTTTGTCCAAACTCATCAATGTATCTTATCATGTCTG
TATACCGTCGACCTCTAGCTAGAGCTTGGCGTAATCATGGTCATAGCTGTTTCCTGTGTGAAATTGTTAT
CCGCTCACAATTCCACACAACATACGAGCCGGAAGCATAAAGTGTAAAGCCTGGGGTGCCTAATGAGTGA
GCTAACTCACATTAATTGCGTTGCGCTCACTGCCCGCTTTCCAGTCGGGAAACCTGTCGTGCCAGCTGCA
TTAATGAATCGGCCAACGCGCGGGGAGAGGCGGTTTGCGTATTGGGCGCTCTTCCGCTTCCTCGCTCACT
GACTCGCTGCGCTCGGTCGTTCGGCTGCGGCGAGCGGTATCAGCTCACTCAAAGGCGGTAATACGGTTAT
CCACAGAATCAGGGGATAACGCAGGAAAGAACATGTGAGCAAAAGGCCAGCAAAAGGCCAGGAACCGTAA
AAAGGCCGCGTTGCTGGCGTTTTTCCATAGGCTCCGCCCCCCTGACGAGCATCACAAAAATCGACGCTCA
AGTCAGAGGTGGCGAAACCCGACAGGACTATAAAGATACCAGGCGTTTCCCCCTGGAAGCTCCCTCGTGC
GCTCTCCTGTTCCGACCCTGCCGCTTACCGGATACCTGTCCGCCTTTCTCCCTTCGGGAAGCGTGGCGCT
TTCTCATAGCTCACGCTGTAGGTATCTCAGTTCGGTGTAGGTCGTTCGCTCCAAGCTGGGCTGTGTGCAC
GAACCCCCCGTTCAGCCCGACCGCTGCGCCTTATCCGGTAACTATCGTCTTGAGTCCAACCCGGTAAGAC
ACGACTTATCGCCACTGGCAGCAGCCACTGGTAACAGGATTAGCAGAGCGAGGTATGTAGGCGGTGCTAC
AGAGTTCTTGAAGTGGTGGCCTAACTACGGCTACACTAGAAGAACAGTATTTGGTATCTGCGCTCTGCTG
AAGCCAGTTACCTTCGGAAAAAGAGTTGGTAGCTCTTGATCCGGCAAACAAACCACCGCTGGTAGCGGTG
GTTTTTTTGTTTGCAAGCAGCAGATTACGCGCAGAAAAAAAGGATCTCAAGAAGATCCTTTGATCTTTTC
TACGGGGTCTGACGCTCAGTGGAACGAAAACTCACGTTAAGGGATTTTGGTCATGAGATTATCAAAAAGG
ATCTTCACCTAGATCCTTTTAAATTAAAAATGAAGTTTTAAATCAATCTAAAGTATATATGAGTAAACTT
GGTCTGACAGTTACCAATGCTTAATCAGTGAGGCACCTATCTCAGCGATCTGTCTATTTCGTTCATCCAT
AGTTGCCTGACTCCCCGTCGTGTAGATAACTACGATACGGGAGGGCTTACCATCTGGCCCCAGTGCTGCA
ATGATACCGCGAGACCCACGCTCACCGGCTCCAGATTTATCAGCAATAAACCAGCCAGCCGGAAGGGCCG
AGCGCAGAAGTGGTCCTGCAACTTTATCCGCCTCCATCCAGTCTATTAATTGTTGCCGGGAAGCTAGAGT
AAGTAGTTCGCCAGTTAATAGTTTGCGCAACGTTGTTGCCATTGCTACAGGCATCGTGGTGTCACGCTCG
TCGTTTGGTATGGCTTCATTCAGCTCCGGTTCCCAACGATCAAGGCGAGTTACATGATCCCCCATGTTGT
GCAAAAAAGCGGTTAGCTCCTTCGGTCCTCCGATCGTTGTCAGAAGTAAGTTGGCCGCAGTGTTATCACT
CATGGTTATGGCAGCACTGCATAATTCTCTTACTGTCATGCCATCCGTAAGATGCTTTTCTGTGACTGGT
GAGTACTCAACCAAGTCATTCTGAGAATAGTGTATGCGGCGACCGAGTTGCTCTTGCCCGGCGTCAATAC
GGGATAATACCGCGCCACATAGCAGAACTTTAAAAGTGCTCATCATTGGAAAACGTTCTTCGGGGCGAAA
ACTCTCAAGGATCTTACCGCTGTTGAGATCCAGTTCGATGTAACCCACTCGTGCACCCAACTGATCTTCA
GCATCTTTTACTTTCACCAGCGTTTCTGGGTGAGCAAAAACAGGAAGGCAAAATGCCGCAAAAAAGGGAA
TAAGGGCGACACGGAAATGTTGAATACTCATACTCTTCCTTTTTCAATATTATTGAAGCATTTATCAGGG
TTATTGTCTCATGAGCGGATACATATTTGAATGTATTTAGAAAAATAAACAAATAGGGGTTCCGCGCACA
TTTCCCCGAAAAGTGCCACCTGAC
Features (pLannotate 1.2.2; 32 found; start..end, strand, type, name):
     31..83      -  misc_feature   bom (fragment): basis of mobility region from pBR322
    238..617     +  enhancer       CMV enhancer: human cytomegalovirus immediate early enhancer
    618..817     +  promoter       CMV promoter: human cytomegalovirus (CMV) immediate early promoter
    835..1015    +  LTR            5' LTR (truncated): truncated 5' long terminal repeat (LTR) from HIV-1
   1062..1187    +  misc_feature   HIV-1 Ψ: packaging signal of human immunodeficiency virus type 1
   1171..1534    +  CDS            HIV-1 gag (fragment): gag protein from human immunodeficiency virus 1; gag
   1680..1913    +  misc_feature   RRE: The Rev response element (RRE) of HIV-1 allows for Rev-dependent mRNA export from the nucleus to the cytoplasm.
   2290..2390    +  CDS            Rev (fragment): human immunodeficiency virus 1 (HIV-1) Rev protein; rev; enhances nuclear export of unspliced and incompletely spliced viral mRNAs
   2440..2557    +  misc_feature   cPPT/CTS: central polypurine tract and central termination sequence of HIV-1
   2615..2855    +  promoter       U6 promoter: RNA polymerase III promoter for human U6 snRNA
   2903..2970    +  misc_RNA       tracrRNA (fragment): trans-activating CRISPR RNA for the Streptococcus pyogenes CRISPR/Cas9 system
   3002..3213    +  promoter       EF-1α core promoter: core promoter for human elongation factor EF-1α
   3214..4152    +  intron         EF-1α intron A: intron upstream of the start codon of human EF-1α
   4172..4768    +  CDS            PuroR (fragment): puromycin N-acetyltransferase; pac from Streptomyces; confers resistance to puromycin
   4804..5392    +  misc_feature   WPRE: woodchuck hepatitis virus posttranscriptional regulatory element
   5388..5531    +  CDS            nef (fragment): NEF_HV1LA - Experimental evidence at protein level: Swiss-Prot protein existence level 1. Extracellular Nef protein targets CD4(+) T-lymphocytes for apoptosis by interacting with CXCR4 surface receptors. From Human immunodeficiency virus type 1 group M subtype B (isolate Lai) (HIV-1).
   5517..5697    +  LTR            5' LTR (truncated): truncated 5' long terminal repeat (LTR) from HIV-1
   5729..5840    +  polyA_signal   bGH poly(A) signal: bovine growth hormone polyadenylation signal
   5957..5978    +  promoter       SV40 promoter (fragment): SV40 enhancer and early promoter
   5999..6427    +  rep_origin     f1 ori (sequence partly withheld): f1 bacteriophage origin of replication; arrow indicates direction of (+) strand synthesis
   6441..6770    +  promoter       SV40 promoter: SV40 enhancer and early promoter
   6818..6865    +  promoter       EM7 promoter: synthetic bacterial promoter&nbsp
   6884..7258    +  CDS            BleoR: antibiotic-binding protein; Sh ble from Streptoalloteichus hindustanus; confers resistance to bleomycin, phleomycin, and Zeocin™
   7268..7393    +  CDS            ble (fragment): BLE_KLEPN - Experimental evidence at protein level: Swiss-Prot protein existence level 1. Binding protein with a strong affinity to the bleomycin family of antibiotics. Binds to CL990; an antimitotic-antibiotic compound. From Klebsiella pneumoniae.
   7388..7509    +  polyA_signal   SV40 poly(A) signal: SV40 polyadenylation signal
   7582..7598    -  protein_bind   lac operator: The lac repressor binds to the lac operator to inhibit transcription in E. coli. This inhibition can be relieved by adding lactose or isopropyl-β-D-thiogalactopyranoside (IPTG). lac repressor encoded by lacI
   7606..7636    -  promoter       lac promoter: promoter for the E. coli lac operon
   7651..7672    -  protein_bind   CAP binding site: CAP binding activates transcription in the presence of cAMP. E. coli catabolite activator protein
   7685..7777    -  CDS            lacI (fragment): lac repressor; lacI; The lac repressor binds to the lac operator to inhibit transcription in E. coli. This inhibition can be relieved by adding lactose or isopropyl-β-D-thiogalactopyranoside (IPTG).
   7960..8548    -  rep_origin     ori: high-copy-number ColE1/pMB1/pBR322/pUC origin of replication
   8719..9579    -  CDS            AmpR: β-lactamase; bla; confers resistance to ampicillin, carbenicillin, and related antibiotics
   9580..9684    -  promoter       AmpR promoter: bla
