[The description below was written by a language model from this plasmid's Addgene catalogue record and pLannotate feature annotations shown in this document.]
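Description:
pRDB_509 is a lentiviral guide RNA expression plasmid built on the pRDA_722 backbone, carrying a single sgRNA directed against human CD274 (PD-L1). It is intended as a positive control guide for Cas9 adenine base editor (ABE) experiments. The spacer was inserted by Golden Gate cloning, and its sequence is not specified in the record. In bacteria the plasmid is maintained by a high-copy ColE1/pUC-type origin and selected with ampicillin through the AmpR (β-lactamase) gene. An f1 origin and remnants of a lac promoter/operator region are also annotated in the backbone.

The transfer cassette has the layout of a third-generation-style HIV-1 vector. A CMV enhancer/promoter drives a truncated 5' LTR, followed by the Ψ packaging signal with a gag fragment, the Rev response element and the cPPT/CTS. A second truncated LTR closes the cassette, followed by a bGH polyadenylation signal. Between the LTRs, a human U6 RNA polymerase III promoter expresses the sgRNA, which is fused to a Streptococcus pyogenes tracrRNA-derived scaffold. Downstream, the EF-1α core promoter with its intron A drives puromycin N-acetyltransferase for selection of transduced cells, and a WPRE enhances transcript expression.

No Cas9 or deaminase coding sequence appears in the feature table, so the base editor presumably has to be supplied separately. Outside the lentiviral unit, an SV40/EM7 promoter–BleoR cassette with an SV40 poly(A) signal is present, which could confer Zeocin resistance. Because PD-L1 is a cell-surface protein, the guide probably gives a readout of editing through changes in its expression, although the record does not describe the assay.
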