Addgene plasmid #245336: pRDB_509
Purpose: Cas9 ABE positive control guide; targets CD274
Depositing lab: John Doench & David Root. Depositing organization: Broad Institute.
Backbone
  Vector backbone: pRDA_722
  Vector type: Lentiviral
Growth in bacteria
  Bacterial resistance: Ampicillin, 100 μg/mL
  Growth temperature: 37°C
  Growth strain: NEB Stable
  Copy number: High Copy
Gene/Insert
  Gene/Insert name: sgRNA CD274
  gRNA/shRNA sequence: Unspecified
  Species: Synthetic
  Mutation: None
  Entrez Gene: CD274 (a.k.a. ADMIO5, B7-H, B7H1, PD-L1, PDCD1L1, PDCD1LG1, PDL1, hPD-L1)
  Cloning method: Golden Gate
Terms and licenses: Academic/Nonprofit Terms; Industry Terms: Not Available to Industry
How to cite: pRDB_509 was a gift from John Doench & David Root (Addgene plasmid # 245336 ; http://n2t.net/addgene:245336 ; RRID:Addgene_245336)
